Addgene plasmid #36219: pCY 3040-04
Depositing lab: Anne Robinson. Depositing organization: University of Delaware. Publication: Cassette series designed for live-cell imaging of proteins and high-resolution techniques in yeast. Young CL, Raden DL, Caplan JL, Czymmek KJ, Robinson AS. Yeast. 2012 Mar;29(3-4):119-36. doi: 10.1002/yea.2895. Epub 2012 Apr 4. PubMed 22473760.
Backbone
  Vector backbone: pCY 3040-01
  Vector type: Yeast cassette for PCR and homologous recombination
  Selectable markers: TRP1
Growth in bacteria
  Bacterial resistance: Ampicillin, 100 μg/mL
  Growth temperature: 37°C
  Growth strain: DH5alpha
  Growth instructions: DH5alpha used for DNA recovery of plasmid (i.e. DNA preps).
  Copy number: Unknown
Gene/Insert
  Gene/Insert name: TRP1
  Insert size (bp): 1112
  Tag / fusion protein: yEpolylinker-yEGFP-TRP1 (C terminal on backbone)
  Cloning method: Restriction Enzyme; 5′ cloning site BglII (unknown if destroyed); 3′ cloning site SacI (unknown if destroyed)
  Sequencing primers: 5′ GGTCTTGTTAGAATTTGTTACTGC
Resource information
  A portion of this plasmid was derived from a plasmid made by: pRS314 (Sikorski, R. S. and Hieter, P. (1989). A system of shuttle vectors and yeast host strains designed for efficient manipulation of DNA in Saccharomyces cerevisiae. Genetics 122, 19-27.)
Terms and licenses: Academic/Nonprofit Terms; Industry Terms: Not Available to Industry
How to cite: pCY 3040-04 was a gift from Anne Robinson (Addgene plasmid # 36219 ; http://n2t.net/addgene:36219 ; RRID:Addgene_36219)
