[The description below was written by a language model from this plasmid's Addgene catalogue record and pLannotate feature annotations shown in this document.]
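Description:
pCY 3040-04 is a 4,574 bp yeast tagging cassette plasmid built on the pCY 3040-01 backbone. It belongs to a series designed for live-cell imaging of proteins in yeast. It is not meant to be maintained in yeast: the feature table shows no yeast replication origin or centromere. Instead, the plasmid serves as a PCR template, and the amplified module is integrated into the genome by homologous recombination. In E. coli it is propagated through a high-copy ColE1/pUC-type origin and selected with ampicillin via the bla gene and its promoter. Short bom, rop and lacI fragments are annotated, presumably backbone remnants rather than functional parts, and SP6 and T7 promoters flank the cassette region.

The payload is described as yEpolylinker-yEGFP-TRP1. The annotation places a yeast codon-optimised GFP coding sequence near the start of the record, followed directly by the S. cerevisiae ADH1 transcription terminator. The polylinker named in the catalogue entry is not annotated separately but would lie just upstream of the GFP. No promoter precedes the GFP, which fits a C-terminal tagging design: once integrated in frame at the 3′ end of a chromosomal gene, the fusion would be expressed from that gene's own promoter and terminated by the ADH1 element. Downstream sits the TRP1 marker, with its own promoter and the phosphoribosylanthranilate isomerase coding sequence. This marker is the listed 1,112 bp insert, cloned between BglII and SacI sites and derived in part from pRS314. It allows integrants to be selected by tryptophan prototrophy in trp1 strains. The typical use is generating endogenous GFP fusions for fluorescence microscopy of protein localisation and dynamics.
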