Features (pLannotate 1.2.2; 14 found; start..end, strand, type, name):
     87..803     +  CDS            yeGFP: yeast-enhanced green fluorescent protein codons optimized for translation in S. cerevisiae and C. albicans
    824..1011    +  terminator     ADH1 terminator: S. cerevisiae ADH1; transcription terminator for the S. cerevisiae alcohol dehydrogenase 1 (ADH1) gene
   1051..1100    +  misc_feature   bom (fragment): basis of mobility region from pBR322
   1101..1381    +  promoter       TRP1 promoter: S. cerevisiae TRP1
   1382..2056    +  CDS            TRP1: phosphoribosylanthranilate isomerase, required for tryptophan biosynthesis; S. cerevisiae TRP1; yeast auxotrophic marker
   2103..2144    +  misc_feature   bom (fragment): basis of mobility region from pBR322
   2212..2230    -  promoter       T7 promoter: promoter for bacteriophage T7 RNA polymerase
   2252..2305    -  CDS            lacI (fragment): lac repressor; lacI; The lac repressor binds to the lac operator to inhibit transcription in E. coli. This inhibition can be relieved by adding lactose or isopropyl-β-D-thiogalactopyranoside (IPTG).
   2488..3076    -  rep_origin     ori: high-copy-number ColE1/pMB1/pBR322/pUC origin of replication
   3247..4107    -  CDS            AmpR: β-lactamase; bla; confers resistance to ampicillin, carbenicillin, and related antibiotics
   4108..4212    -  promoter       AmpR promoter: bla
   4307..4342    +  CDS            rop (fragment): Rop protein, which maintains plasmids at low copy number; rop
   4444..4495    +  misc_feature   bom (fragment): basis of mobility region from pBR322
   4558..2       +  promoter       SP6 promoter (across the origin): promoter for bacteriophage SP6 RNA polymerase
>Addgene plasmid #36219 | pCY 3040-04 | depositor full sequence | sequence record 47088 | pCY 3040-04 sequence 4574 bps
GAACGCGGCCGCCAGCTGAAGCTTCGTACGCTGCAGGTCGACGGATCCCCGGGTTAATTAACGGTGACGG
TGCTGGTTTAATTAACATGTCTAAAGGTGAAGAATTATTCACTGGTGTTGTCCCAATTTTGGTTGAATTA
GATGGTGATGTTAATGGTCACAAATTTTCTGTCTCCGGTGAAGGTGAAGGTGATGCTACTTACGGTAAAT
TGACCTTAAAATTTATTTGTACTACTGGTAAATTGCCAGTTCCATGGCCAACCTTAGTCACTACTTTAAC
TTATGGTGTTCAATGTTTTTCTAGATACCCAGATCATATGAAACAACATGACTTTTTCAAGTCTGCCATG
CCAGAAGGTTATGTTCAAGAAAGAACTATTTTTTTCAAAGATGACGGTAACTACAAGACCAGAGCTGAAG
TCAAGTTTGAAGGTGATACCTTAGTTAATAGAATCGAATTAAAAGGTATTGATTTTAAAGAAGATGGTAA
CATTTTAGGTCACAAATTGGAATACAACTATAACTCTCACAATGTTTACATCATGGCTGACAAACAAAAG
AATGGTATCAAAGTTAACTTCAAAATTAGACACAACATTGAAGATGGTTCTGTTCAATTAGCTGACCATT
ATCAACAAAATACTCCAATTGGTGATGGTCCAGTCTTGTTACCAGACAACCATTACTTATCCACTCAATC
TGCCTTATCCAAAGATCCAAACGAAAAGAGAGACCACATGGTCTTGTTAGAATTTGTTACTGCTGCTGGT
ATTACCCATGGTATTGATGAATTGTACAAATAAGGCGCGCCACTTCTAAATAAGCGAATTTCTTATGATT
TATGATTTTTATTATTAAATAAGTTATAAAAAAAATAAGTGTATACAAATTTTAAAGTGACTCTTAGGTT
TTAAAACGAAAATTCTTATTCTTGAGTAACTCTTTCCTGTAGGTCAGGTTGCTTTCTCAGGTATAGTATG
AGGTCGCTCTTATTGACCACACCTCTACCGGCAGATCCGCTAGGGATAACAGGGTAATATAGATCTGGGG
CTGGCTTAACTATGCGGCATCAGAGCAGATTGTACTGAGAGTGCACCATAAACGACATTACTATATATAT
AATATAGGAAGCATTTAATAGACAGCATCGTAATATATGTGTACTTTGCAGTTATGACGCCAGATGGCAG
TAGTGGAAGATATTCTTTATTGAAAAATAGCTTGTCACCTTACGTACAATCTTGATCCGGAGCTTTTCTT
TTTTTGCCGATTAAGAATTAATTCGGTCGAAAAAAGAAAAGGAGAGGGCCAAGAGGGAGGGCATTGGTGA
CTATTGAGCACGTGAGTATACGTGATTAAGCACACAAAGGCAGCTTGGAGTATGTCTGTTATTAATTTCA
CAGGTAGTTCTGGTCCATTGGTGAAAGTTTGCGGCTTGCAGAGCACAGAGGCCGCAGAATGTGCTCTAGA
TTCCGATGCTGACTTGCTGGGTATTATATGTGTGCCCAATAGAAAGAGAACAATTGACCCGGTTATTGCA
AGGAAAATTTCAAGTCTTGTAAAAGCATATAAAAATAGTTCAGGCACTCCGAAATACTTGGTTGGCGTGT
TTCGTAATCAACCTAAGGAGGATGTTTTGGCTCTGGTCAATGATTACGGCATTGATATCGTCCAACTGCA
TGGAGATGAGTCGTGGCAAGAATACCAAGAGTTCCTCGGTTTGCCAGTTATTAAAAGACTCGTATTTCCA
AAAGACTGCAACATACTACTCAGTGCAGCTTCACAGAAACCTCATTCGTTTATTCCCTTGTTTGATTCAG
AAGCAGGTGGGACAGGTGAACTTTTGGATTGGAACTCGATTTCTGACTGGGTTGGAAGGCAAGAGAGCCC
CGAAAGCTTACATTTTATGTTAGCTGGTGGACTGACGCCAGAAAATGTTGGTGATGCGCTTAGATTAAAT
GGCGTTATTGGTGTTGATGTAAGCGGAGGTGTGGAGACAAATGGTGTAAAAGACTCTAACAAAATAGCAA
ATTTCGTCAAAAATGCTAAGAAATAGGTTATTACTGAGTAGTATTTATTTAAGTATTGTTTGTGCACTTG
CCTGCGGTGTGAAATACCGCACAGATGCGTAAGGAGAAAATACCCGAGCTCGAATTCATCGATGATATCA
GATCCACTAGTGGCCTATGCGGCCGCGGATCTGCCGGTCTCCCTATAGTGAGTCGTATTAATTTCGATAA
GCCAGGTTAACCTGCATTAATGAATCGGCCAACGCGCGGGGAGAGGCGGTTTGCGTATTGGGCGCTCTTC
CGCTTCCTCGCTCACTGACTCGCTGCGCTCGGTCGTTCGGCTGCGGCGAGCGGTATCAGCTCACTCAAAG
GCGGTAATACGGTTATCCACAGAATCAGGGGATAACGCAGGAAAGAACATGTGAGCAAAAGGCCAGCAAA
AGGCCAGGAACCGTAAAAAGGCCGCGTTGCTGGCGTTTTTCCATAGGCTCCGCCCCCCTGACGAGCATCA
CAAAAATCGACGCTCAAGTCAGAGGTGGCGAAACCCGACAGGACTATAAAGATACCAGGCGTTTCCCCCT
GGAAGCTCCCTCGTGCGCTCTCCTGTTCCGACCCTGCCGCTTACCGGATACCTGTCCGCCTTTCTCCCTT
CGGGAAGCGTGGCGCTTTCTCAATGCTCACGCTGTAGGTATCTCAGTTCGGTGTAGGTCGTTCGCTCCAA
GCTGGGCTGTGTGCACGAACCCCCCGTTCAGCCCGACCGCTGCGCCTTATCCGGTAACTATCGTCTTGAG
TCCAACCCGGTAAGACACGACTTATCGCCACTGGCAGCAGCCACTGGTAACAGGATTAGCAGAGCGAGGT
ATGTAGGCGGTGCTACAGAGTTCTTGAAGTGGTGGCCTAACTACGGCTACACTAGAAGGACAGTATTTGG
TATCTGCGCTCTGCTGAAGCCAGTTACCTTCGGAAAAAGAGTTGGTAGCTCTTGATCCGGCAAACAAACC
ACCGCTGGTAGCGGTGGTTTTTTTGTTTGCAAGCAGCAGATTACGCGCAGAAAAAAAGGATCTCAAGAAG
ATCCTTTGATCTTTTCTACGGGGTCTGACGCTCAGTGGAACGAAAACTCACGTTAAGGGATTTTGGTCAT
GAGATTATCAAAAAGGATCTTCACCTAGATCCTTTTAAATTAAAAATGAAGTTTTAAATCAATCTAAAGT
ATATATGAGTAAACTTGGTCTGACAGTTACCAATGCTTAATCAGTGAGGCACCTATCTCAGCGATCTGTC
TATTTCGTTCATCCATAGTTGCCTGACTCCCCGTCGTGTAGATAACTACGATACGGGAGGGCTTACCATC
TGGCCCCAGTGCTGCAATGATACCGCGAGACCCACGCTCACCGGCTCCAGATTTATCAGCAATAAACCAG
CCAGCCGGAAGGGCCGAGCGCAGAAGTGGTCCTGCAACTTTATCCGCCTCCATCCAGTCTATTAATTGTT
GCCGGGAAGCTAGAGTAAGTAGTTCGCCAGTTAATAGTTTGCGCAACGTTGTTGCCATTGCTACAGGCAT
CGTGGTGTCACGCTCGTCGTTTGGTATGGCTTCATTCAGCTCCGGTTCCCAACGATCAAGGCGAGTTACA
TGATCCCCCATGTTGTGCAAAAAAGCGGTTAGCTCCTTCGGTCCTCCGATCGTTGTCAGAAGTAAGTTGG
CCGCAGTGTTATCACTCATGGTTATGGCAGCACTGCATAATTCTCTTACTGTCATGCCATCCGTAAGATG
CTTTTCTGTGACTGGTGAGTACTCAACCAAGTCATTCTGAGAATAGTGTATGCGGCGACCGAGTTGCTCT
TGCCCGGCGTCAATACGGGATAATACCGCGCCACATAGCAGAACTTTAAAAGTGCTCATCATTGGAAAAC
GTTCTTCGGGGCGAAAACTCTCAAGGATCTTACCGCTGTTGAGATCCAGTTCGATGTAACCCACTCGTGC
ACCCAACTGATCTTCAGCATCTTTTACTTTCACCAGCGTTTCTGGGTGAGCAAAAACAGGAAGGCAAAAT
GCCGCAAAAAAGGGAATAAGGGCGACACGGAAATGTTGAATACTCATACTCTTCCTTTTTCAATATTATT
GAAGCATTTATCAGGGTTATTGTCTCATGAGCGGATACATATTTGAATGTATTTAGAAAAATAAACAAAT
AGGGGTTCCGCGCACATTTCCCCGAAAAGTGCCACCTGACGTCTAAGAAACCATTATTATCATGACATTA
ACCTATAAAAATAGGCGTATCACGAGGCCCTTTCGTCTCGCGCGTTTCGGTGATGACGGTGAAAACCTCT
GACACATGCAGCTCCCGGAGACGGTCACAGCTTGTCTGTAAGCGGATGCCGGGAGCAGACAAGCCCGTCA
GGGCGCGTCAGCGGGTGTTGGCGGGTGTCGGGGCTGGCTTAACTATGCGGCATCAGAGCAGATTGTACTG
AGAGTGCACCATATGGACATATTGTCGTTAGAACGCGGCTACAATTAATACATAACCTTATGTATCATAC
ACATACGATTTAGGTGACACTATA
