>Addgene plasmid #36219 | pCY 3040-04 | addgene partial sequence | sequence record 47127 | SP6 5'-ATTTAGGTGACACTATAG-3'
GGATCCCCGGGTTAATTAACGGTGACGGTGCTGGTTTAATTAACATGTCTAAAGGTGAAGAATTATTCAC
TGGTGTTGTCCCAATTTTGGTTGAATTAGATGGTGATGTTAATGGTCACAAATTTTCTGTCTCCGGTGAA
GGTGAAGGTGATGCTACTTACGGTAAATTGACCTTAAAATTTATTTGTACTACTGGTAAATTGCCAGTTC
CATGGCCAACCTTAGTCACTACTTTAACTTATGGTGTTCAATGTTTTTCTAGATACCCAGATCATATGAA
ACAACATGACTTTTTCAAGTCTGCCATGCCAGAAGGTTATGTTCAAGAAAGAACTATTTTTTTCAAAGAT
GACGGTAACTACAAGACCAGAGCTGAAGTCAAGTTTGAAGGTGATACCTTAGTTAATAGAATCGAATTAA
AAGGTATTGATTTTAAAGAAGATGGTAACATTTTAGGTCACAAATTGGAATACAACTATAACTCTCACAA
TGTTTACATCATGGCTGACAAACAAAAGAATGGTATCAAAGTTAACTTCAAAATTAGACACAACATTGAA
GATGGTTCTGTTCAATTAGCTGACCATTATCAACAAAATACTCCAATTGGTGATGGTCCAGTCTTGTTAC
CAGACAACCATTACTTATCCACTCAATCTGCCTTATCCAAAGATCCAAACGAAAAGAGAGACCACATGGT
CTTGTTAGAATTTGTTACTGCTGCTGGTATTACCCATGGTATTGATGAATTGTACAAATAAGGCGCGCCA
CTTCTAAATAAGCGAATTTCTTATGATTTATGATTTT
