>Addgene plasmid #36219 | pCY 3040-04 | addgene partial sequence | sequence record 47228 | pHybLex_rev
AAATCATAAATCATAAGAAATTCGCTTATTTAGAAGTGGCGCGCCTTATTTGTACAATTCATCAATACCA
TGGGTAATACCAGCAGCAGTAACAAATTCTAACAAGACCATGTGGTCTCTCTTTTCGTTTGGATCTTTGG
ATAAGGCAGATTGAGTGGATAAGTAATGGTTGTCTGGTAACAAGACTGGACCATCACCAATTGGAGTATT
TTGTTGATAATGGTCAGCTAATTGAACAGAACCATCTTCAATGTTGTGTCTAATTTTGAAGTTAACTTTG
ATACCATTCTTTTGTTTGTCAGCCATGATGTAAACATTGTGAGAGTTATAGTTGTATTCCAATTTGTGAC
CTAAAATGTTACCATCTTCTTTAAAATCAATACCTTTTAATTCGATTCTATTAACTAAGGTATCACCTTC
AAACTTGACTTCAGCTCTGGTCTTGTAGTTACCGTCATCTTTGAAAAAAATAGTTCTTTCTTGAACATAA
CCTTCTGGCATGGCAGACTTGAAAAAGTCATGTTGTTTCATATGATCTGGGTATCTAGAAAAACATTGAA
CACCATAAGTTAAAGTAGTGACTAAGGTTGGCCATGGAACTGGCAATTTACCAGTAGTACAAATAAATTT
TAAGGTCAATTTACCGTAAGTAGCATCACCTTCACCTTCACCGGAGACAGAAAATTTGTGACCATTAACA
TCACCATCTAATTCAACCAAAATTGGGACAACACCAGTGAATAATTCTTCACCTTTAGACATGTTAATTA
AACCAGCACCGTCAC
