>Addgene plasmid #36219 | pCY 3040-04 | addgene partial sequence | sequence record 47680 | T7 5'-TAATACGACTCACTATAGGG-3'
TCTGATATCATCGATGAATTCGAGCTCGGGTATTTTCTCCTTACGCATCTGTGCGGTATTTCACACCGCA
TAGATCGGCAAGTGCACAAACAATACTTAAATAAATACTACTCAGTAATAACCTATTTCTTAGCATTTTT
GACGAAATTTGCTATTTTGTTAGAGTCTTTTACACCATTTGTCTCCACACCTCCGCTTACATCAACACCA
ATAACGCCATTTAATCTAAGCGCATCACCAACATTTTCTGGCGTCAGTCCACCAGCTAACATAAAATGTA
AGCTTTCGGGGCTCTCTTGCCTTCCAACCCAGTCAGAAATCGAGTTCCAATCCAAAAGTTCACCTGTCCC
ACCTGCTTCTGAATCAAACAAGGGAATAAACGAATGAGGTTTCTGTGAAGCTGCACTGAGTAGTATGTTG
CAGTCTTTTGGAAATACGAGTCTTTTAATAACTGGCAAACCGAGGAACTCTTGGTATTCTTGCCACGACT
CATCTCCATGCAGTTGGACGATATCAATGCCGTAATCATTGACCAGAGCCAAAACATCCTCCTTAGGTTG
ATTACGAAACACGCCAACCAAGTATTTCGGAGTGCCTGAACTATTTTTATATGCTTTTACAAGACTTGAA
ATTTTCCTTGCAATAACCGGGTCAATTGTTCTCTTTCTATTGGGCACACATATAATACCCAGCAAGTCAG
CATCGGAATCTAGAGCACATTCTGCGGCCTCTGTGCTCTGCAAGCCGCAAACTTTCACCAATGGACCAGA
ACTACCTGTGAAATTAATAACAGACATACTCCAAGCTGCCTTTGTGTGCTTAATCACGTATACTCACGTG
CTCAATAGTC
